>Addgene plasmid #91036 | pMOD_A1510 | depositor full sequence | sequence record 175473 | Full Sequence
GCCTTGACGGCAAAATCCCTTAACGTGAGTTTTCGTTCCACTGAGCGTCAGACCCCGTAGAAAAGATCAA
AGGATCTTCTTGAGATCCTTTTTTTCTGCGCGTAATCTGCTGCTTGCAAACAAAAAAACCACCGCTACCA
GCGGTGGTTTGTTTGCCGGATCAAGAGCTACTAACTCTTTTTCCGAAGGTAACTGGCTTCAGCAGAGCGC
AGATACCAAATACTGTTCTTCTAGTGTAGCCGTAGTTAGGCCACCACTTCAAGAACTCTGTAGCACCGCC
TACATACCTCGCTCTGCTAATCCTGTTACCAGTGGCTGCTGCCAGTGGCGATAAGTCGTGTCTTACCGGG
TTGGACTCAAGACGATAGTTACCGGATAAGGCGCAGCGGTCGGGCTGAACGGGGGGTTCGTGCTCACAGC
CCAGCTTGGAGCGAACGACCTACACCGAACTGAGATACCTACAGCGTGAGCTATGAGAAAGCGCCACGCT
TCCCGAAGGGAGAAAGGCGGACAGGTATCCGGTAAGCGGCAGGGTCGGAACAGGAGAGCGCACGAGGGAG
CTTCCAGGGGGAAACGCCTGGTATCTTTATAGTCCTGTCGGGTTTCGCCACCTCTGACTTGAGCGTCGAT
TTTTGTGATGCTCGTCAGGGGGGCGGAGCCTATGGAAAAACGCCAGCAACGCGGCCTTTTTACGGTTCCT
GGCCTTTTGCTGGCCTTTTGCTCACATGTTCTTTCCTGCGTTATCCCCTGATTCTGTGGATAACCGTATT
ACCGCCTTTGAGTGAGCTGATACCGCTCGCCGCAGCCGAACGACCGAGCGCAGCGAGTCAGTGAGCGAGG
AAGCGGAAGAGCGCCCACCTGCTCATGATCTGCAGGCGCGCCTGCAGTGCAGCGTGACCCGGTCGTGCCC
CTCTCTAGAGATAATGAGCATTGCATGTCTAAGTTATAAAAAATTACCACATATTTTTTTTGTCACACTT
GTTTGAAGTGCAGTTTATCTATCTTTATACATATATTTAAACTTTACTCTACGAATAATATAATCTATAG
TACTACAATAATATCAGTGTTTTAGAGAATCATATAAATGAACAGTTAGACATGGTCTAAAGGACAATTG
AGTATTTTGACAACAGGACTCTACAGTTTTATCTTTTTAGTGTGCATGTGTTCTCCTTTTTTTTTGCAAA
TAGCTTCACCTATATAATACTTCATCCATTTTATTAGTACATCCATTTAGGGTTTAGGGTTAATGGTTTT
TATAGACTAATTTTTTTAGTACATCTATTTTATTCTATTTTAGCCTCTAAATTAAGAAAACTAAAACTCT
ATTTTAGTTTTTTTATTTAATAATTTAGATATAAAATAGAATAAAATAAAGTGACTAAAAATTAAACAAA
TACCCTTTAAGAAATTAAAAAAACTAAGGAAACATTTTTCTTGTTTCGAGTAGATAATGCCAGCCTGTTA
AACGCCGTCGACGAGTCTAACGGACACCAACCAGCGAACCAGCAGCGTCGCGTCGGGCCAAGCGAAGCAG
ACGGCACGGCATCTCTGTCGCTGCCTCTGGACCCCTCTCGAGAGTTCCGCTCCACCGTTGGACTTGCTCC
GCTGTCGGCATCCAGAAATTGCGTGGCGGAGCGGCAGACGTGAGCCGGCACGGCAGGCGGCCTCCTCCTC
CTCTCACGGCACCGGCAGCTACGGGGGATTCCTTTCCCACCGCTCCTTCGCTTTCCCTTCCTCGCCCGCC
GTAATAAATAGACACCCCCTCCACACCCTCTTTCCCCAACCTCGTGTTGTTCGGAGCGCACACACACACA
ACCAGATCTCCCCCAAATCCACCCGTCGGCACCTCCGCTTCAAGGTACGCCGCTCGTCCTCCCCCCCCCC
CCTCTCTACCTTCTCTAGATCGGCGTTCCGGTCCATGGTTAGGGCCCGGTAGTTCTACTTCTGTTCATGT
TTGTGTTAGATCCGTGTTTGTGTTAGATCCGTGCTGCTAGCGTTCGTACACGGATGCGACCTGTACGTCA
GACACGTTCTGATTGCTAACTTGCCAGTGTTTCTCTTTGGGGAATCCTGGGATGGCTCTAGCCGTTCCGC
AGACGGGATCGATTTCATGATTTTTTTTGTTTCGTTGCATAGGGTTTGGTTTGCCCTTTTCCTTTATTTC
AATATATGCCGTGCACTTGTTTGTCGGGTCATCTTTTCATGCTTTTTTTTGTCTTGGTTGTGATGATGTG
GTCTGGTTGGGCGGTCGTTCTAGATCGGAGTAGAATTAATTCTGTTTCAAACTACCTGGTGGATTTATTA
ATTTTGGATCTGTATGTGTGTGCCATACATATTCATAGTTACGAATTGAAGATGATGGATGGAAATATCG
ATCTAGGATAGGTATACATGTTGATGCGGGTTTTACTGATGCATATACAGAGATGCTTTTTGTTCGCTTG
GTTGTGATGATGTGGTGTGGTTGGGCGGTCGTTCATTCGTTCTAGATCGGAGTAGAATACTGTTTCAAAC
TACCTGGTGTATTTATTAATTTTGGAACTGTATGTGTGTGTCATACATCTTCATAGTTACGAGTTTAAGA
TGGATGGAAATATCGATCTAGGATAGGTATACATGTTGATGTGGGTTTTACTGATGCATATACATGATGG
CATATGCAGCATCTATTCATATGCTCTAACCTTGAGTACCTATCTATTATAATAAACAAGTATGTTTTAT
AATTATTTTGATCTTGATATACTTGGATGATGGCATATGCAGCAGCTATATGTGGATTTTTTTAGCCCTG
CCTTCATACGCTATTTATTTGCTTGGTACTGTTTCTTTTGTCGATGCTCACCCTGTTGTTTGGTGTTACT
TCCTGCAGGAAGCATGGACCACTACCTCGACATCAGGCTCAGGCCAGACCCAGAGTTCCCACCAGCCCAG
CTCATGTCCGTCCTCTTCGGCAAGCTCCACCAGGCCCTCGTGGCCCAGGGCGGCGACAGGATCGGCGTGT
CCTTCCCAGACCTCGACGAGTCCAGGTCCAGGCTCGGCGAGAGGCTCCGCATCCACGCCTCCGCCGACGA
CCTCAGGGCCCTCCTCGCCAGGCCGTGGCTGGAGGGCCTCAGGGACCACCTCCAGTTCGGCGAGCCAGCC
GTGGTGCCACACCCAACCCCATACAGGCAAGTGTCCAGGGTGCAAGCCAAGTCCAACCCAGAGAGGCTCA
GGAGGAGGCTCATGAGGAGGCACGACCTCTCCGAGGAAGAGGCCAGGAAGCGCATCCCAGACACCGTGGC
CAGGGCCCTCGACCTCCCATTCGTGACCCTCAGGTCCCAGTCCACCGGCCAGCACTTCCGCCTCTTCATC
AGGCACGGCCCACTCCAGGTGACCGCCGAGGAGGGCGGCTTTACCTGCTACGGCCTCTCCAAGGGCGGCT
TCGTGCCGTGGTTCGGCTCCGGCGCCACCAACTTCTCCCTCCTCAAGCAAGCCGGCGACGTGGAGGAGAA
CCCAGGCCCAATGGACAAGAAGTACTCGATCGGCCTCGACATCGGGACGAACTCAGTTGGCTGGGCCGTG
ATCACCGACGAGTACAAGGTGCCCTCTAAGAAGTTCAAGGTCCTGGGGAACACCGACCGCCATTCCATCA
AGAAGAACCTCATCGGCGCTCTCCTGTTCGACAGCGGGGAGACCGCTGAGGCTACGAGGCTCAAGAGAAC
CGCTAGGCGCCGGTACACGAGAAGGAAGAACAGGATCTGCTACCTCCAAGAGATTTTCTCCAACGAGATG
GCCAAGGTTGACGATTCATTCTTCCACCGCCTGGAGGAGTCTTTCCTCGTGGAGGAGGATAAGAAGCACG
AGCGGCATCCCATCTTCGGCAACATCGTGGACGAGGTTGCCTACCACGAGAAGTACCCTACGATCTACCA
TCTGCGGAAGAAGCTCGTGGACTCCACCGATAAGGCGGACCTCAGACTGATCTACCTCGCTCTGGCCCAC
ATGATCAAGTTCCGCGGCCATTTCCTGATCGAGGGGGATCTCAACCCAGACAACAGCGATGTTGACAAGC
TGTTCATCCAACTCGTGCAGACCTACAACCAACTCTTCGAGGAGAACCCGATCAACGCCTCTGGCGTGGA
CGCGAAGGCTATCCTGTCCGCGAGGCTCTCGAAGTCCAGGAGGCTGGAGAACCTGATCGCTCAGCTCCCA
GGCGAGAAGAAGAACGGCCTGTTCGGGAACCTCATCGCTCTCAGCCTGGGGCTCACCCCGAACTTCAAGT
CGAACTTCGATCTCGCTGAGGACGCCAAGCTGCAACTCTCCAAGGACACCTACGACGATGACCTCGATAA
CCTCCTGGCCCAGATCGGCGATCAATACGCGGACCTGTTCCTCGCTGCCAAGAACCTGTCGGACGCCATC
CTCCTGTCAGATATCCTCCGCGTGAACACCGAGATCACGAAGGCTCCACTCTCTGCCTCCATGATCAAGC
GCTACGACGAGCACCATCAGGATCTGACCCTCCTGAAGGCGCTGGTCCGCCAACAGCTCCCGGAGAAGTA
CAAGGAGATTTTCTTCGATCAGTCGAAGAACGGCTACGCTGGGTACATCGACGGCGGGGCCTCACAAGAG
GAGTTCTACAAGTTCATCAAGCCAATCCTGGAGAAGATGGACGGCACGGAGGAGCTCCTGGTGAAGCTCA
ACAGGGAGGACCTCCTGCGGAAGCAGAGAACCTTCGATAACGGCAGCATCCCCCACCAAATCCATCTCGG
GGAGCTGCACGCCATCCTGAGAAGGCAAGAGGACTTCTACCCTTTCCTCAAGGATAACCGGGAGAAGATC
GAGAAGATCCTGACCTTCAGAATCCCATACTACGTCGGCCCTCTCGCGCGGGGGAACTCAAGATTCGCTT
GGATGACCCGCAAGTCTGAGGAGACCATCACGCCGTGGAACTTCGAGGAGGTGGTGGACAAGGGCGCTAG
CGCTCAGTCGTTCATCGAGAGGATGACCAACTTCGACAAGAACCTGCCCAACGAGAAGGTGCTCCCTAAG
CACTCGCTCCTGTACGAGTACTTCACCGTCTACAACGAGCTCACGAAGGTGAAGTACGTCACCGAGGGCA
TGCGCAAGCCAGCGTTCCTGTCCGGGGAGCAGAAGAAGGCTATCGTGGACCTCCTGTTCAAGACCAACCG
GAAGGTCACGGTTAAGCAACTCAAGGAGGACTACTTCAAGAAGATCGAGTGCTTCGATTCGGTCGAGATC
AGCGGCGTTGAGGACCGCTTCAACGCCAGCCTCGGGACCTACCACGATCTCCTGAAGATCATCAAGGATA
AGGACTTCCTGGACAACGAGGAGAACGAGGATATCCTGGAGGACATCGTGCTGACCCTCACGCTGTTCGA
GGACAGGGAGATGATCGAGGAGCGCCTGAAGACGTACGCCCATCTCTTCGATGACAAGGTCATGAAGCAA
CTCAAGCGCCGGAGATACACCGGCTGGGGGAGGCTGTCCCGCAAGCTCATCAACGGCATCCGGGACAAGC
AGTCCGGGAAGACCATCCTCGACTTCCTCAAGAGCGATGGCTTCGCCAACAGGAACTTCATGCAACTGAT
CCACGATGACAGCCTCACCTTCAAGGAGGATATCCAAAAGGCTCAAGTGAGCGGCCAGGGGGACTCGCTG
CACGAGCATATCGCGAACCTCGCTGGCTCCCCCGCGATCAAGAAGGGCATCCTCCAGACCGTGAAGGTTG
TGGACGAGCTCGTGAAGGTCATGGGCCGGCACAAGCCTGAGAACATCGTCATCGAGATGGCCAGAGAGAA
CCAAACCACGCAGAAGGGGCAAAAGAACTCTAGGGAGCGCATGAAGCGCATCGAGGAGGGCATCAAGGAG
CTGGGGTCCCAAATCCTCAAGGAGCACCCAGTGGAGAACACCCAACTGCAGAACGAGAAGCTCTACCTGT
ACTACCTCCAGAACGGCAGGGATATGTACGTGGACCAAGAGCTGGATATCAACCGCCTCAGCGATTACGA
CGTCGATCATATCGTTCCCCAGTCTTTCCTGAAGGATGACTCCATCGACAACAAGGTCCTCACCAGGTCG
GACAAGAACCGCGGCAAGTCAGATAACGTTCCATCTGAGGAGGTCGTTAAGAAGATGAAGAACTACTGGA
GGCAGCTCCTGAACGCCAAGCTGATCACGCAAAGGAAGTTCGACAACCTCACCAAGGCTGAGAGAGGCGG
GCTCTCAGAGCTGGACAAGGCCGGCTTCATCAAGCGGCAGCTGGTCGAGACCAGACAAATCACGAAGCAC
GTTGCGCAAATCCTCGACTCTCGGATGAACACGAAGTACGATGAGAACGACAAGCTGATCAGGGAGGTTA
AGGTGATCACCCTGAAGTCTAAGCTCGTCTCCGACTTCAGGAAGGATTTCCAGTTCTACAAGGTTCGCGA
GATCAACAACTACCACCATGCCCATGACGCTTACCTCAACGCTGTGGTCGGCACCGCTCTGATCAAGAAG
TACCCAAAGCTGGAGTCCGAGTTCGTGTACGGGGACTACAAGGTTTACGATGTGCGCAAGATGATCGCCA
AGTCGGAGCAAGAGATCGGCAAGGCTACCGCCAAGTACTTCTTCTACTCAAACATCATGAACTTCTTCAA
GACCGAGATCACGCTGGCCAACGGCGAGATCCGGAAGAGACCGCTCATCGAGACCAACGGCGAGACGGGG
GAGATCGTGTGGGACAAGGGCAGGGATTTCGCGACCGTCCGCAAGGTTCTCTCCATGCCCCAGGTGAACA
TCGTCAAGAAGACCGAGGTCCAAACGGGCGGGTTCTCAAAGGAGTCTATCCTGCCTAAGCGGAACAGCGA
CAAGCTCATCGCCAGAAAGAAGGACTGGGACCCAAAGAAGTACGGCGGGTTCGACAGCCCTACCGTGGCC
TACTCGGTCCTGGTTGTGGCGAAGGTTGAGAAGGGCAAGTCCAAGAAGCTCAAGAGCGTGAAGGAGCTCC
TGGGGATCACCATCATGGAGAGGTCCAGCTTCGAGAAGAACCCAATCGACTTCCTGGAGGCCAAGGGCTA
CAAGGAGGTGAAGAAGGACCTGATCATCAAGCTCCCGAAGTACTCTCTCTTCGAGCTGGAGAACGGCAGG
AAGAGAATGCTGGCTTCCGCTGGCGAGCTCCAGAAGGGGAACGAGCTCGCGCTGCCAAGCAAGTACGTGA
ACTTCCTCTACCTGGCTTCCCACTACGAGAAGCTCAAGGGCAGCCCGGAGGACAACGAGCAAAAGCAGCT
GTTCGTCGAGCAGCACAAGCATTACCTCGACGAGATCATCGAGCAAATCTCCGAGTTCAGCAAGCGCGTG
ATCCTCGCCGACGCGAACCTGGATAAGGTCCTCTCCGCCTACAACAAGCACCGGGACAAGCCCATCAGAG
AGCAAGCGGAGAACATCATCCATCTCTTCACCCTGACGAACCTCGGCGCTCCTGCTGCTTTCAAGTACTT
CGACACCACGATCGATCGGAAGAGATACACCTCCACGAAGGAGGTCCTGGACGCGACCCTCATCCACCAG
TCGATCACCGGCCTGTACGAGACGAGGATCGACCTCTCACAACTCGGCGGGGATAAGAGACCCGCAGCAA
CCAAGAAGGCAGGGCAAGCAAAGAAGAAGAAGTGACTCGAGTATATGAAGATGAAGATGAAATATTTGGT
GTGTCAAATAAAAAGCTTGTGTGCTTAAGTTTGTGTTTTTTTCTTGGCTTGTTGTGTTATGAATTTGTGG
CTTTTTCTAATATTAAATGAATGTAAGATCACATTATAATGAATAAACAAATGTTTCTATAATCCATTGT
GAATGTTTTGTTGGATCTCTTCTGCAGCATATAACTACTGTATGTGCTATGGTATGGACTATGGAATATG
ATTAAAGATAAGGAGCTCGTTAACCGGTGACGGACGTGGGCAGGTGTGATGAAAAGCCTTAGGGTCAGGT
GGCACTTTTCGGGGAAATGTGCGATGAACCCCTATTTGTTTATTTTTCTAAATACATTCAAATATGTATC
CGCTAATGAGACAATAACCCTGATAAATGCTTCAATTATATTGAAAAAGGAAGAGTATGAGTATCCAACA
TTTCCGTGTCGCCCTTATTCCCTTTTTTGCGGCCTTCTGCCTTCCTGTTTTTGCTCACCCAGAAACGCTG
GTGAAAGTAAAAGATGCTGAAGATCAGTTGGGTGCCCGAGTGGGTTACATTGAACTGGATCTCAACAGCG
GCAAAATCTTAGAGAGTTTTCGCCCCGAAGAACGCTTCCCAATGATGAGCACTTTCAAAGTTCTGCTATG
TGGCGCGGTGTTATCCCGTATTGATGCTGGGCAAGAGCAACTCGGTCGCCGCATACACTATTCTCAGAAT
GACTTGGTTGAGTATTCACCAGTCACAGAAAAGCATCTTACGGATGGCATGACAGTAAGAGAATTATGTA
GTGCTGCCATAACCATGAGTGATAACACTGCGGCCAACTTACTTCTGACAACGATTGGAGGACCGAAGGA
GCTAACCGCTTTTTTGCACAACATGGGGGATCATGTAACTCGCCTTGATCGTTGGGAACCGGAGCTGAAT
GAAGCCATACCAAACGACGAGCGTGACACCACGATGCCTGTAGCAATGGCAACAACTCTCCGCAAACTAT
TAACTGGCGAACTACTTACTCTTGCTTCACGCCAGCAACTCATTGACTGGATGGAGGCGGACAAAGTTGC
AGGACCACTTCTGCGCTCGGCACTTCCGGCTGGCTGGTTTATTGCTGATAAATCTGGAGCCGGTGAGCGT
GGGTCTCGCGGTATCATTGCAGCACTGGGGCCAGATGGTAAGCCCTCCCGTATCGTAGTTATCTACACGA
CGGGGAGTCAGGCAACTATGGATGAACGAAATAGACAGATCGCTGAGATAGGTGCCTCACTGATTAAGCA
TTGGTAACTGTCAGACGAAGGGAAATAAATAGTAGCCCGCCTGATGTGCGGGCTTTTTTTTGGTGGTGGT
TACCAGTGTCGCTTAGCTACCGTAGGTCCTCTTAGGCGGTCCGATTAGCGACATAGTCATCAAT
Features (pLannotate 1.2.2; 7 found; start..end, strand, type, name):
     80..668     +  rep_origin     ori: high-copy-number ColE1/pMB1/pBR322/pUC origin of replication
    882..2872    +  promoter       Ubi promoter: maize polyubiquitin gene promoter
   2884..3444    +  CDS            cas6f: CAS6_PSEAB - Also known as csy4. Experimental evidence at protein level: Swiss-Prot protein existence level 1. CRISPR (clustered regularly interspaced short palindromic repeat) is an adaptive immune system that provides protection against mobile genetic elements (viruses, transposable elements and conjugative plasmids). CRISPR clusters contain sequences complementary to antecedent mobile elements and target invading nucleic acids. CRISPR clusters are transcribed and processed into CRISPR RNA (crRNA). Processes pre-crRNA into individual crRNA units. Absolutely required for crRNA production or s
   3511..7614    +  CDS            cas9: CAS9_STRP1 - Also known as csn1 From Streptococcus pyogenes serotype M1.
   7674..7922    +  terminator     HSP terminator: efficient transcription terminator from the Arabidopsis thaliana heat shock protein 18.2 gene (Nagaya et al., 2010)
   8006..8106    +  promoter       AmpR promoter: bla
   8107..8967    +  CDS            AmpR: β-lactamase; bla; confers resistance to ampicillin, carbenicillin, and related antibiotics
