>Addgene plasmid #91036 | pMOD_A1510 | addgene full sequence | sequence record 202167 | Addgene NGS Result
ATGCAGCAGCTATATGTGGATTTTTTTAGCCCTGCCTTCATACGCTATTTATTTGCTTGGTACTGTTTCT
TTTGTCGATGCTCACCCTGTTGTTTGGTGTTACTTCCTGCAGGAAGCATGGACCACTACCTCGACATCAG
GCTCAGGCCAGACCCAGAGTTCCCACCAGCCCAGCTCATGTCCGTCCTCTTCGGCAAGCTCCACCAGGCC
CTCGTGGCCCAGGGCGGCGACAGGATCGGCGTGTCCTTCCCAGACCTCGACGAGTCCAGGTCCAGGCTCG
GCGAGAGGCTCCGCATCCACGCCTCCGCCGACGACCTCAGGGCCCTCCTCGCCAGGCCGTGGCTGGAGGG
CCTCAGGGACCACCTCCAGTTCGGCGAGCCAGCCGTGGTGCCACACCCAACCCCATACAGGCAAGTGTCC
AGGGTGCAAGCCAAGTCCAACCCAGAGAGGCTCAGGAGGAGGCTCATGAGGAGGCACGACCTCTCCGAGG
AAGAGGCCAGGAAGCGCATCCCAGACACCGTGGCCAGGGCCCTCGACCTCCCATTCGTGACCCTCAGGTC
CCAGTCCACCGGCCAGCACTTCCGCCTCTTCATCAGGCACGGCCCACTCCAGGTGACCGCCGAGGAGGGC
GGCTTTACCTGCTACGGCCTCTCCAAGGGCGGCTTCGTGCCGTGGTTCGGCTCCGGCGCCACCAACTTCT
CCCTCCTCAAGCAAGCCGGCGACGTGGAGGAGAACCCAGGCCCAATGGACAAGAAGTACTCGATCGGCCT
CGACATCGGGACGAACTCAGTTGGCTGGGCCGTGATCACCGACGAGTACAAGGTGCCCTCTAAGAAGTTC
AAGGTCCTGGGGAACACCGACCGCCATTCCATCAAGAAGAACCTCATCGGCGCTCTCCTGTTCGACAGCG
GGGAGACCGCTGAGGCTACGAGGCTCAAGAGAACCGCTAGGCGCCGGTACACGAGAAGGAAGAACAGGAT
CTGCTACCTCCAAGAGATTTTCTCCAACGAGATGGCCAAGGTTGACGATTCATTCTTCCACCGCCTGGAG
GAGTCTTTCCTCGTGGAGGAGGATAAGAAGCACGAGCGGCATCCCATCTTCGGCAACATCGTGGACGAGG
TTGCCTACCACGAGAAGTACCCTACGATCTACCATCTGCGGAAGAAGCTCGTGGACTCCACCGATAAGGC
GGACCTCAGACTGATCTACCTCGCTCTGGCCCACATGATCAAGTTCCGCGGCCATTTCCTGATCGAGGGG
GATCTCAACCCAGACAACAGCGATGTTGACAAGCTGTTCATCCAACTCGTGCAGACCTACAACCAACTCT
TCGAGGAGAACCCGATCAACGCCTCTGGCGTGGACGCGAAGGCTATCCTGTCCGCGAGGCTCTCGAAGTC
CAGGAGGCTGGAGAACCTGATCGCTCAGCTCCCAGGCGAGAAGAAGAACGGCCTGTTCGGGAACCTCATC
GCTCTCAGCCTGGGGCTCACCCCGAACTTCAAGTCGAACTTCGATCTCGCTGAGGACGCCAAGCTGCAAC
TCTCCAAGGACACCTACGACGATGACCTCGATAACCTCCTGGCCCAGATCGGCGATCAATACGCGGACCT
GTTCCTCGCTGCCAAGAACCTGTCGGACGCCATCCTCCTGTCAGATATCCTCCGCGTGAACACCGAGATC
ACGAAGGCTCCACTCTCTGCCTCCATGATCAAGCGCTACGACGAGCACCATCAGGATCTGACCCTCCTGA
AGGCGCTGGTCCGCCAACAGCTCCCGGAGAAGTACAAGGAGATTTTCTTCGATCAGTCGAAGAACGGCTA
CGCTGGGTACATCGACGGCGGGGCCTCACAAGAGGAGTTCTACAAGTTCATCAAGCCAATCCTGGAGAAG
ATGGACGGCACGGAGGAGCTCCTGGTGAAGCTCAACAGGGAGGACCTCCTGCGGAAGCAGAGAACCTTCG
ATAACGGCAGCATCCCCCACCAAATCCATCTCGGGGAGCTGCACGCCATCCTGAGAAGGCAAGAGGACTT
CTACCCTTTCCTCAAGGATAACCGGGAGAAGATCGAGAAGATCCTGACCTTCAGAATCCCATACTACGTC
GGCCCTCTCGCGCGGGGGAACTCAAGATTCGCTTGGATGACCCGCAAGTCTGAGGAGACCATCACGCCGT
GGAACTTCGAGGAGGTGGTGGACAAGGGCGCTAGCGCTCAGTCGTTCATCGAGAGGATGACCAACTTCGA
CAAGAACCTGCCCAACGAGAAGGTGCTCCCTAAGCACTCGCTCCTGTACGAGTACTTCACCGTCTACAAC
GAGCTCACGAAGGTGAAGTACGTCACCGAGGGCATGCGCAAGCCAGCGTTCCTGTCCGGGGAGCAGAAGA
AGGCTATCGTGGACCTCCTGTTCAAGACCAACCGGAAGGTCACGGTTAAGCAACTCAAGGAGGACTACTT
CAAGAAGATCGAGTGCTTCGATTCGGTCGAGATCAGCGGCGTTGAGGACCGCTTCAACGCCAGCCTCGGG
ACCTACCACGATCTCCTGAAGATCATCAAGGATAAGGACTTCCTGGACAACGAGGAGAACGAGGATATCC
TGGAGGACATCGTGCTGACCCTCACGCTGTTCGAGGACAGGGAGATGATCGAGGAGCGCCTGAAGACGTA
CGCCCATCTCTTCGATGACAAGGTCATGAAGCAACTCAAGCGCCGGAGATACACCGGCTGGGGGAGGCTG
TCCCGCAAGCTCATCAACGGCATCCGGGACAAGCAGTCCGGGAAGACCATCCTCGACTTCCTCAAGAGCG
ATGGCTTCGCCAACAGGAACTTCATGCAACTGATCCACGATGACAGCCTCACCTTCAAGGAGGATATCCA
AAAGGCTCAAGTGAGCGGCCAGGGGGACTCGCTGCACGAGCATATCGCGAACCTCGCTGGCTCCCCCGCG
ATCAAGAAGGGCATCCTCCAGACCGTGAAGGTTGTGGACGAGCTCGTGAAGGTCATGGGCCGGCACAAGC
CTGAGAACATCGTCATCGAGATGGCCAGAGAGAACCAAACCACGCAGAAGGGGCAAAAGAACTCTAGGGA
GCGCATGAAGCGCATCGAGGAGGGCATCAAGGAGCTGGGGTCCCAAATCCTCAAGGAGCACCCAGTGGAG
AACACCCAACTGCAGAACGAGAAGCTCTACCTGTACTACCTCCAGAACGGCAGGGATATGTACGTGGACC
AAGAGCTGGATATCAACCGCCTCAGCGATTACGACGTCGATCATATCGTTCCCCAGTCTTTCCTGAAGGA
TGACTCCATCGACAACAAGGTCCTCACCAGGTCGGACAAGAACCGCGGCAAGTCAGATAACGTTCCATCT
GAGGAGGTCGTTAAGAAGATGAAGAACTACTGGAGGCAGCTCCTGAACGCCAAGCTGATCACGCAAAGGA
AGTTCGACAACCTCACCAAGGCTGAGAGAGGCGGGCTCTCAGAGCTGGACAAGGCCGGCTTCATCAAGCG
GCAGCTGGTCGAGACCAGACAAATCACGAAGCACGTTGCGCAAATCCTCGACTCTCGGATGAACACGAAG
TACGATGAGAACGACAAGCTGATCAGGGAGGTTAAGGTGATCACCCTGAAGTCTAAGCTCGTCTCCGACT
TCAGGAAGGATTTCCAGTTCTACAAGGTTCGCGAGATCAACAACTACCACCATGCCCATGACGCTTACCT
CAACGCTGTGGTCGGCACCGCTCTGATCAAGAAGTACCCAAAGCTGGAGTCCGAGTTCGTGTACGGGGAC
TACAAGGTTTACGATGTGCGCAAGATGATCGCCAAGTCGGAGCAAGAGATCGGCAAGGCTACCGCCAAGT
ACTTCTTCTACTCAAACATCATGAACTTCTTCAAGACCGAGATCACGCTGGCCAACGGCGAGATCCGGAA
GAGACCGCTCATCGAGACCAACGGCGAGACGGGGGAGATCGTGTGGGACAAGGGCAGGGATTTCGCGACC
GTCCGCAAGGTTCTCTCCATGCCCCAGGTGAACATCGTCAAGAAGACCGAGGTCCAAACGGGCGGGTTCT
CAAAGGAGTCTATCCTGCCTAAGCGGAACAGCGACAAGCTCATCGCCAGAAAGAAGGACTGGGACCCAAA
GAAGTACGGCGGGTTCGACAGCCCTACCGTGGCCTACTCGGTCCTGGTTGTGGCGAAGGTTGAGAAGGGC
AAGTCCAAGAAGCTCAAGAGCGTGAAGGAGCTCCTGGGGATCACCATCATGGAGAGGTCCAGCTTCGAGA
AGAACCCAATCGACTTCCTGGAGGCCAAGGGCTACAAGGAGGTGAAGAAGGACCTGATCATCAAGCTCCC
GAAGTACTCTCTCTTCGAGCTGGAGAACGGCAGGAAGAGAATGCTGGCTTCCGCTGGCGAGCTCCAGAAG
GGGAACGAGCTCGCGCTGCCAAGCAAGTACGTGAACTTCCTCTACCTGGCTTCCCACTACGAGAAGCTCA
AGGGCAGCCCGGAGGACAACGAGCAAAAGCAGCTGTTCGTCGAGCAGCACAAGCATTACCTCGACGAGAT
CATCGAGCAAATCTCCGAGTTCAGCAAGCGCGTGATCCTCGCCGACGCGAACCTGGATAAGGTCCTCTCC
GCCTACAACAAGCACCGGGACAAGCCCATCAGAGAGCAAGCGGAGAACATCATCCATCTCTTCACCCTGA
CGAACCTCGGCGCTCCTGCTGCTTTCAAGTACTTCGACACCACGATCGATCGGAAGAGATACACCTCCAC
GAAGGAGGTCCTGGACGCGACCCTCATCCACCAGTCGATCACCGGCCTGTACGAGACGAGGATCGACCTC
TCACAACTCGGCGGGGATAAGAGACCCGCAGCAACCAAGAAGGCAGGGCAAGCAAAGAAGAAGAAGTGAC
TCGAGTATATGAAGATGAAGATGAAATATTTGGTGTGTCAAATAAAAAGCTTGTGTGCTTAAGTTTGTGT
TTTTTTCTTGGCTTGTTGTGTTATGAATTTGTGGCTTTTTCTAATATTAAATGAATGTAAGATCACATTA
TAATGAATAAACAAATGTTTCTATAATCCATTGTGAATGTTTTGTTGGATCTCTTCTGCAGCATATAACT
ACTGTATGTGCTATGGTATGGACTATGGAATATGATTAAAGATAAGGAGCTCGTTAACCGGTGACGGACG
TGGGCAGGTGTGATGAAAAGCCTTAGGGTCAGGTGGCACTTTTCGGGGAAATGTGCGATGAACCCCTATT
TGTTTATTTTTCTAAATACATTCAAATATGTATCCGCTAATGAGACAATAACCCTGATAAATGCTTCAAT
TATATTGAAAAAGGAAGAGTATGAGTATCCAACATTTCCGTGTCGCCCTTATTCCCTTTTTTGCGGCCTT
CTGCCTTCCTGTTTTTGCTCACCCAGAAACGCTGGTGAAAGTAAAAGATGCTGAAGATCAGTTGGGTGCC
CGAGTGGGTTACATTGAACTGGATCTCAACAGCGGCAAAATCTTAGAGAGTTTTCGCCCCGAAGAACGCT
TCCCAATGATGAGCACTTTCAAAGTTCTGCTATGTGGCGCGGTGTTATCCCGTATTGATGCTGGGCAAGA
GCAACTCGGTCGCCGCATACACTATTCTCAGAATGACTTGGTTGAGTATTCACCAGTCACAGAAAAGCAT
CTTACGGATGGCATGACAGTAAGAGAATTATGTAGTGCTGCCATAACCATGAGTGATAACACTGCGGCCA
ACTTACTTCTGACAACGATTGGAGGACCGAAGGAGCTAACCGCTTTTTTGCACAACATGGGGGATCATGT
AACTCGCCTTGATCGTTGGGAACCGGAGCTGAATGAAGCCATACCAAACGACGAGCGTGACACCACGATG
CCTGTAGCAATGGCAACAACTCTCCGCAAACTATTAACTGGCGAACTACTTACTCTTGCTTCACGCCAGC
AACTCATTGACTGGATGGAGGCGGACAAAGTTGCAGGACCACTTCTGCGCTCGGCACTTCCGGCTGGCTG
GTTTATTGCTGATAAATCTGGAGCCGGTGAGCGTGGGTCTCGCGGTATCATTGCAGCACTGGGGCCAGAT
GGTAAGCCCTCCCGTATCGTAGTTATCTACACGACGGGGAGTCAGGCAACTATGGATGAACGAAATAGAC
AGATCGCTGAGATAGGTGCCTCACTGATTAAGCATTGGTAACTGTCAGACGAAGGGAAATAAATAGTAGC
CCGCCTGATGTGCGGGCTTTTTTTTGGTGGTGGTTACCAGTGTCGCTTAGCTACCGTAGGTCCTCTTAGG
CGGTCCGATTAGCGACATAGTCATCAATGCCTTGACGGCAAAATCCCTTAACGTGAGTTTTCGTTCCACT
GAGCGTCAGACCCCGTAGAAAAGATCAAAGGATCTTCTTGAGATCCTTTTTTTCTGCGCGTAATCTGCTG
CTTGCAAACAAAAAAACCACCGCTACCAGCGGTGGTTTGTTTGCCGGATCAAGAGCTACTAACTCTTTTT
CCGAAGGTAACTGGCTTCAGCAGAGCGCAGATACCAAATACTGTTCTTCTAGTGTAGCCGTAGTTAGGCC
ACCACTTCAAGAACTCTGTAGCACCGCCTACATACCTCGCTCTGCTAATCCTGTTACCAGTGGCTGCTGC
CAGTGGCGATAAGTCGTGTCTTACCGGGTTGGACTCAAGACGATAGTTACCGGATAAGGCGCAGCGGTCG
GGCTGAACGGGGGGTTCGTGCTCACAGCCCAGCTTGGAGCGAACGACCTACACCGAACTGAGATACCTAC
AGCGTGAGCTATGAGAAAGCGCCACGCTTCCCGAAGGGAGAAAGGCGGACAGGTATCCGGTAAGCGGCAG
GGTCGGAACAGGAGAGCGCACGAGGGAGCTTCCAGGGGGAAACGCCTGGTATCTTTATAGTCCTGTCGGG
TTTCGCCACCTCTGACTTGAGCGTCGATTTTTGTGATGCTCGTCAGGGGGGCGGAGCCTATGGAAAAACG
CCAGCAACGCGGCCTTTTTACGGTTCCTGGCCTTTTGCTGGCCTTTTGCTCACATGTTCTTTCCTGCGTT
ATCCCCTGATTCTGTGGATAACCGTATTACCGCCTTTGAGTGAGCTGATACCGCTCGCCGCAGCCGAACG
ACCGAGCGCAGCGAGTCAGTGAGCGAGGAAGCGGAAGAGCGCCCACCTGCTCATGATCTGCAGGCGCGCC
TGCAGTGCAGCGTGACCCGGTCGTGCCCCTCTCTAGAGATAATGAGCATTGCATGTCTAAGTTATAAAAA
ATTACCACATATTTTTTTTGTCACACTTGTTTGAAGTGCAGTTTATCTATCTTTATACATATATTTAAAC
TTTACTCTACGAATAATATAATCTATAGTACTACAATAATATCAGTGTTTTAGAGAATCATATAAATGAA
CAGTTAGACATGGTCTAAAGGACAATTGAGTATTTTGACAACAGGACTCTACAGTTTTATCTTTTTAGTG
TGCATGTGTTCTCCTTTTTTTTTGCAAATAGCTTCACCTATATAATACTTCATCCATTTTATTAGTACAT
CCATTTAGGGTTTAGGGTTAATGGTTTTTATAGACTAATTTTTTTAGTACATCTATTTTATTCTATTTTA
GCCTCTAAATTAAGAAAACTAAAACTCTATTTTAGTTTTTTTATTTAATAATTTAGATATAAAATAGAAT
AAAATAAAGTGACTAAAAATTAAACAAATACCCTTTAAGAAATTAAAAAAACTAAGGAAACATTTTTCTT
GTTTCGAGTAGATAATGCCAGCCTGTTAAACGCCGTCGACGAGTCTAACGGACACCAACCAGCGAACCAG
CAGCGTCGCGTCGGGCCAAGCGAAGCAGACGGCACGGCATCTCTGTCGCTGCCTCTGGACCCCTCTCGAG
AGTTCCGCTCCACCGTTGGACTTGCTCCGCTGTCGGCATCCAGAAATTGCGTGGCGGAGCGGCAGACGTG
AGCCGGCACGGCAGGCGGCCTCCTCCTCCTCTCACGGCACCGGCAGCTACGGGGGATTCCTTTCCCACCG
CTCCTTCGCTTTCCCTTCCTCGCCCGCCGTAATAAATAGACACCCCCTCCACACCCTCTTTCCCCAACCT
CGTGTTGTTCGGAGCGCACACACACACAACCAGATCTCCCCCAAATCCACCCGTCGGCACCTCCGCTTCA
AGGTACGCCGCTCGTCCTCCCCCCCCCCCTCTCTACCTTCTCTAGATCGGCGTTCCGGTCCATGGTTAGG
GCCCGGTAGTTCTACTTCTGTTCATGTTTGTGTTAGATCCGTGTTTGTGTTAGATCCGTGCTGCTAGCGT
TCGTACACGGATGCGACCTGTACGTCAGACACGTTCTGATTGCTAACTTGCCAGTGTTTCTCTTTGGGGA
ATCCTGGGATGGCTCTAGCCGTTCCGCAGACGGGATCGATTTCATGATTTTTTTTGTTTCGTTGCATAGG
GTTTGGTTTGCCCTTTTCCTTTATTTCAATATATGCCGTGCACTTGTTTGTCGGGTCATCTTTTCATGCT
TTTTTTTGTCTTGGTTGTGATGATGTGGTCTGGTTGGGCGGTCGTTCTAGATCGGAGTAGAATTAATTCT
GTTTCAAACTACCTGGTGGATTTATTAATTTTGGATCTGTATGTGTGTGCCATACATATTCATAGTTACG
AATTGAAGATGATGGATGGAAATATCGATCTAGGATAGGTATACATGTTGATGCGGGTTTTACTGATGCA
TATACAGAGATGCTTTTTGTTCGCTTGGTTGTGATGATGTGGTGTGGTTGGGCGGTCGTTCATTCGTTCT
AGATCGGAGTAGAATACTGTTTCAAACTACCTGGTGTATTTATTAATTTTGGAACTGTATGTGTGTGTCA
TACATCTTCATAGTTACGAGTTTAAGATGGATGGAAATATCGATCTAGGATAGGTATACATGTTGATGTG
GGTTTTACTGATGCATATACATGATGGCATATGCAGCATCTATTCATATGCTCTAACCTTGAGTACCTAT
CTATTATAATAAACAAGTATGTTTTATAATTATTTTGATCTTGATATACTTGGATGATGGCAT
Features (pLannotate 1.2.2; 7 found; start..end, strand, type, name):
    118..678     +  CDS            cas6f: CAS6_PSEAB - Also known as csy4. Experimental evidence at protein level: Swiss-Prot protein existence level 1. CRISPR (clustered regularly interspaced short palindromic repeat) is an adaptive immune system that provides protection against mobile genetic elements (viruses, transposable elements and conjugative plasmids). CRISPR clusters contain sequences complementary to antecedent mobile elements and target invading nucleic acids. CRISPR clusters are transcribed and processed into CRISPR RNA (crRNA). Processes pre-crRNA into individual crRNA units. Absolutely required for crRNA production or s
    745..4848    +  CDS            cas9: CAS9_STRP1 - Also known as csn1 From Streptococcus pyogenes serotype M1.
   4908..5156    +  terminator     HSP terminator: efficient transcription terminator from the Arabidopsis thaliana heat shock protein 18.2 gene (Nagaya et al., 2010)
   5240..5340    +  promoter       AmpR promoter: bla
   5341..6201    +  CDS            AmpR: β-lactamase; bla; confers resistance to ampicillin, carbenicillin, and related antibiotics
   6408..6996    +  rep_origin     ori: high-copy-number ColE1/pMB1/pBR322/pUC origin of replication
   7210..106     +  promoter       Ubi promoter (across the origin): maize polyubiquitin gene promoter
