[The description below was written by a language model from this plasmid's Addgene catalogue record and pLannotate feature annotations shown in this document.]
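Description:
pMOD_A1510 is a "Module A" plasmid from a modular plant genome-engineering toolkit, built on the pMOD_A1001 backbone and classed as a CRISPR vector. It is a high-copy bacterial plasmid of about 9.1 kb, carrying a ColE1/pUC-type origin of replication and a β-lactamase gene under its own bla promoter for ampicillin selection in E. coli. No plant selectable marker, T-DNA borders or plant replication elements are annotated. This fits its role as a component module rather than a finished plant transformation vector, although the record does not describe the downstream assembly scheme.

The payload is a single expression cassette driven by the maize polyubiquitin (ZmUbi) promoter, a strong constitutive promoter commonly used in monocots, and terminated by the Arabidopsis heat shock protein 18.2 (HSP) terminator. The synthetic open reading frame, inserted by Gibson cloning, encodes Csy4 (Cas6f, the Pseudomonas aeruginosa CRISPR endoribonuclease) followed by a P2A sequence and TaCas9, a Cas9 matching the Streptococcus pyogenes protein. The "Ta" prefix probably denotes wheat codon optimisation, but the record does not state this. The P2A peptide causes ribosomal skipping, so one transcript yields Csy4 and Cas9 as separate proteins. Csy4 cleaves RNA at its specific recognition hairpins, so co-expressing it with Cas9 allows several guide RNAs to be released from one polycistronic transcript. Those guide arrays would be supplied from another construct, as no guide RNA cassette is annotated here.

The sequencing-derived and depositor sequences differ by one nucleotide in length and show the same seven features in the same order. The plasmid is intended to supply the nuclease and guide-processing functions for multiplexed genome editing in plants.
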