Addgene plasmid #91036: pMOD_A1510
Purpose: Module A, Promoter: ZmUbi, Gene: Csy4-P2A-TaCas9, Terminator: HSP
Depositing lab: Daniel Voytas. Depositing organization: University of Minnesota. Publication: A multi-purpose toolkit to enable advanced genome engineering in plants. Cermak T, Curtin SJ, Gil-Humanes J, Cegan R, Kono TJY, Konecna E, Belanto JJ, Starker CG, Mathre JW, Greenstein RL, Voytas DF. Plant Cell. 2017 May 18. pii: tpc.00922.2016. doi: 10.1105/tpc.16.00922. PubMed 28522548.
Backbone
  Vector backbone: pMOD_A1001
  Vector type: CRISPR
Growth in bacteria
  Bacterial resistance: Ampicillin, 100 μg/mL
  Growth temperature: 37°C
  Growth strain: DH5alpha
  Copy number: High Copy
Gene/Insert
  Gene/Insert name: Csy4-P2A-TaCas9
  Species: Synthetic
  Promoter: ZmUbi
  Cloning method: Gibson Cloning
  Sequencing primers: 5′ unknown
Terms and licenses: Academic/Nonprofit Terms; Industry Terms: Not Available to Industry
How to cite: pMOD_A1510 was a gift from Daniel Voytas (Addgene plasmid # 91036 ; http://n2t.net/addgene:91036 ; RRID:Addgene_91036)
